Addgene plasmid #66312: GPR124-Tango
Purpose: Expression of G protein-coupled receptors for PRESTO-Tango: parallel receptorome expression and screening via transcriptional output, with transcriptional activation following arrestin translocation
Depositing lab: Bryan Roth. Depositing organization: University of North Carolina at Chapel Hill. Publication: PRESTO-Tango as an open-source resource for interrogation of the druggable human GPCRome. Kroeze WK, Sassano MF, Huang XP, Lansu K, McCorvy JD, Giguere PM, Sciaky N, Roth BL. Nat Struct Mol Biol. 2015 May;22(5):362-9. doi: 10.1038/nsmb.3014. Epub 2015 Apr 20. PubMed 25895059.
Backbone
  Vector backbone: empty Tango
  Backbone size w/o insert (bp): 6632
  Vector type: Mammalian Expression
  Selectable markers: Neomycin (select with G418)
Growth in bacteria
  Bacterial resistance: Ampicillin, 100 μg/mL
  Growth temperature: 37°C
  Growth strain: DH5alpha
  Copy number: High Copy
Gene/Insert
  Gene/Insert name: GPR124
  Species: H. sapiens (human)
  Insert size (bp): 4014
  Entrez Gene: ADGRA2 (a.k.a. GPR124, TEM5)
  Promoter: CMV
  Tag / fusion protein: FLAG (N terminal on backbone)
  Cloning method: Restriction Enzyme; 5′ cloning site NotI (not destroyed); 3′ cloning site XhoI (unknown if destroyed)
  Sequencing primers: 5′ CMV-F; 3′ Tet-R
Terms and licenses: Academic/Nonprofit Terms; Industry Terms: Not Available to Industry
Depositor comments: Please note: Most of the PRESTO-Tango vectors do not contain the XhoI cut site downstream of the tTA sequence and instead carry an XbaI site. If you need to perform an XhoI digest we recommend sequencing with a forward primer at the C-terminus of tTA to determine which of the two sites is present. Suggested primer: 5-gagctccacttagacggcgagg-3. Original backbone was pcDNA3.1(+). These plasmids were generated as part of the Illuminating the Druggable Genome (IDG) program sponsored by the NIH Common Fund. The goal of this program is to identify, gather, and distribute information and resources for proteins that currently are not well-studied yet belong to commonly drug-targeted protein families: protein kinases, non-olfactory G-protein coupled receptors (GPCRs), and ion channels. The IDG program is designed to develop fundamental research tools for understudied proteins, elucidate their function, and disseminate the IDG-related resources and data to the greater scientific community.
How to cite: GPR124-Tango was a gift from Bryan Roth (Addgene plasmid # 66312 ; http://n2t.net/addgene:66312 ; RRID:Addgene_66312)
