[The description below was written by a language model from this plasmid's Addgene catalogue record and pLannotate feature annotations shown in this document.]
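Description:
GPR124-Tango is a mammalian expression plasmid from the PRESTO-Tango collection, built on an "empty Tango" backbone that was itself derived from pcDNA3.1(+). It is propagated in E. coli as a high-copy plasmid through a ColE1/pUC-type origin with ampicillin selection (AmpR under its own bla promoter), and it also carries an f1 phage origin. For mammalian cells, an SV40 early promoter drives a neomycin phosphotransferase gene followed by an SV40 poly(A) signal, allowing G418 selection. Small annotated fragments such as the bom, lac promoter/operator, lacI, ble and truncated HIV-1 LTR hits appear to be backbone remnants rather than functional parts of the design.

The payload is a single fusion open reading frame expressed from the CMV enhancer/promoter and terminated by the bGH poly(A) signal. Human GPR124 (ADGRA2, also called TEM5), an adhesion-class GPCR of about 4 kb, carries an N-terminal FLAG tag supplied by the backbone; the tag is recorded in the catalogue but not annotated in the feature table. Downstream of the receptor lies a short fragment of the vasopressin V2 receptor (AVPR2), which in the Tango design generally serves to strengthen arrestin recruitment, followed by TetR and the VP16 activation domain, which together form the tTA transactivator. As the record states, the assay gives a transcriptional output following arrestin translocation to the activated receptor. The protease cleavage site normally used to release tTA in such systems is not annotated here. The construct is intended for parallel screening of ligands across the GPCRome, and it was produced under a programme focused on understudied druggable proteins. The depositor notes that the site downstream of tTA may be XbaI rather than XhoI.
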