Features (pLannotate 1.2.2; 23 found; start..end, strand, type, name):
     29..81      -  misc_feature   bom (fragment): basis of mobility region from pBR322
    236..615     +  enhancer       CMV enhancer: human cytomegalovirus immediate early enhancer
    616..819     +  promoter       CMV promoter: human cytomegalovirus (CMV) immediate early promoter
    815..848     +  LTR            5' LTR (truncated) (fragment): truncated 5' long terminal repeat (LTR) from HIV-1
    864..882     +  promoter       T7 promoter: promoter for bacteriophage T7 RNA polymerase
   1074..5087    +  CDS            ADGRA2: AGRA2_HUMAN - Also known as GPR124 From Homo sapiens (Human).
   5100..5180    +  CDS            AVPR2 (fragment): V2R_HUMAN - Also known as ADHR, DIR, DIR3, V2R. Experimental evidence at protein level: Swiss-Prot protein existence level 1. Receptor for arginine vasopressin. The activity of this receptor is mediated by G proteins which activate adenylate cyclase. Involved in renal water reabsorption. From Homo sapiens (Human).
   5208..5821    +  CDS            TetR (fragment): tetracycline repressor TetR; tetR from transposon Tn10; TetR binds to the tetracycline operator tetO to inhibit transcription. This inhibition can be relieved by adding tetracycline or doxycycline.
   5973..6206    +  CDS            VP16 AD: transcriptional activation domain of herpes simplex virus protein VP16 (Triezenberg et al., 1988; Cousens et al., 1989); UL48
   6247..6471    +  polyA_signal   bGH poly(A) signal: bovine growth hormone polyadenylation signal
   6475..6496    +  promoter       SV40 promoter (fragment): SV40 enhancer and early promoter
   6517..6945    +  rep_origin     f1 ori (sequence partly withheld): f1 bacteriophage origin of replication; arrow indicates direction of (+) strand synthesis
   6959..7288    +  promoter       SV40 promoter: SV40 enhancer and early promoter
   7355..8146    +  CDS            neo: KKA2_KLEPN - Also known as kan, nptII. Experimental evidence at protein level: Swiss-Prot protein existence level 1. Resistance to kanamycin, neomycin, paromomycin, ribostamycin, butirosin and gentamicin B. From Klebsiella pneumoniae.
   8170..8328    +  CDS            ble (fragment): BLE_KLEPN - Experimental evidence at protein level: Swiss-Prot protein existence level 1. Binding protein with a strong affinity to the bleomycin family of antibiotics. Binds to CL990; an antimitotic-antibiotic compound. From Klebsiella pneumoniae.
   8323..8444    +  polyA_signal   SV40 poly(A) signal: SV40 polyadenylation signal
   8515..8537    -  protein_bind   lac operator (fragment): The lac repressor binds to the lac operator to inhibit transcription in E. coli. This inhibition can be relieved by adding lactose or isopropyl-β-D-thiogalactopyranoside (IPTG). lac repressor encoded by lacI
   8541..8571    -  promoter       lac promoter: promoter for the E. coli lac operon
   8586..8607    -  protein_bind   CAP binding site: CAP binding activates transcription in the presence of cAMP. E. coli catabolite activator protein
   8620..8712    -  CDS            lacI (fragment): lac repressor; lacI; The lac repressor binds to the lac operator to inhibit transcription in E. coli. This inhibition can be relieved by adding lactose or isopropyl-β-D-thiogalactopyranoside (IPTG).
   8895..9483    -  rep_origin     ori: high-copy-number ColE1/pMB1/pBR322/pUC origin of replication
   9654..10514   -  CDS            AmpR: β-lactamase; bla; confers resistance to ampicillin, carbenicillin, and related antibiotics
  10515..10619   -  promoter       AmpR promoter: bla
>Addgene plasmid #66312 | GPR124-Tango | addgene full sequence | sequence record 263500 | Addgene NGS Result
CGACGGATCGGGAGATCTCCCGATCCCCTATGGTGCACTCTCAGTACAATCTGCTCTGATGCCGCATAGT
TAAGCCAGTATCTGCTCCCTGCTTGTGTGTTGGAGGTCGCTGAGTAGTGCGCGAGCAAAATTTAAGCTAC
AACAAGGCAAGGCTTGACCGACAATTGCATGAAGAATCTGCTTAGGGTTAGGCGTTTTGCGCTGCTTCGC
GATGTACGGGCCAGATATACGCGTTGACATTGATTATTGACTAGTTATTAATAGTAATCAATTACGGGGT
CATTAGTTCATAGCCCATATATGGAGTTCCGCGTTACATAACTTACGGTAAATGGCCCGCCTGGCTGACC
GCCCAACGACCCCCGCCCATTGACGTCAATAATGACGTATGTTCCCATAGTAACGCCAATAGGGACTTTC
CATTGACGTCAATGGGTGGAGTATTTACGGTAAACTGCCCACTTGGCAGTACATCAAGTGTATCATATGC
CAAGTACGCCCCCTATTGACGTCAATGACGGTAAATGGCCCGCCTGGCATTATGCCCAGTACATGACCTT
ATGGGACTTTCCTACTTGGCAGTACATCTACGTATTAGTCATCGCTATTACCATGGTGATGCGGTTTTGG
CAGTACATCAATGGGCGTGGATAGCGGTTTGACTCACGGGGATTTCCAAGTCTCCACCCCATTGACGTCA
ATGGGAGTTTGTTTTGGCACCAAAATCAACGGGACTTTCCAAAATGTCGTAACAACTCCGCCCCATTGAC
GCAAATGGGCGGTAGGCGTGTACGGTGGGAGGTCTATATAAGCAGAGCTCTCTGGCTAACTAGAGAACCC
ACTGCTTACTGGCTTATCGAAATTAATACGACTCACTATAGGGAGACCCAAGCTGGCTAGCGTTTAAACT
TAAGCTTGGTACCGAGCTCGGATCCACTAGTCCAGTGTGGTGGAATTCTGCAGATATCCAGCACAGTGGC
GGCCGCGCCACCATGAAGACGATCATCGCCCTGAGCTACATCTTCTGCCTGGTATTCGCCGACTACAAGG
ACGATGATGACGCCAGCATCGATATGGGTGCCGGTGGTAGACGGATGCGGGGCGCCCCGGCACGCCTGCT
GCTCCCCCTGCTGCCTTGGCTGTTGCTGCTCCTCGCGCCGGAAGCCAGGGGGGCCCCGGGATGCCCTCTC
TCAATAAGGTCCTGCAAATGCAGCGGTGAAAGACCTAAAGGCCTGAGCGGCGGTGTGCCTGGGCCCGCTC
GCCGCCGGGTTGTGTGCAGCGGTGGCGATCTGCCTGAGCCCCCTGAGCCCGGACTGTTGCCTAACGGAAC
AGTGACTCTGCTGCTGTCTAACAATAAAATCACCGGGCTCCGGAACGGGTCATTCCTGGGACTTTCCCTC
CTCGAAAAACTTGACCTGAGAAATAATATTATCAGCACGGTACAGCCTGGTGCCTTTCTGGGTCTTGGAG
AGCTTAAGCGACTCGACCTTAGCAACAATAGAATCGGATGTCTCACCTCAGAAACTTTTCAAGGACTGCC
TAGACTGCTCAGACTGAATATCTCAGGAAACATCTTCAGCTCCCTCCAGCCCGGCGTGTTCGACGAGCTC
CCTGCCTTGAAAGTAGTTGATCTGGGCACTGAATTCCTCACATGTGATTGTCACCTGCGATGGCTCCTGC
CATGGGCCCAGAATCGAAGTTTGCAGCTGAGTGAGCATACTCTGTGCGCTTACCCGAGCGCCCTTCATGC
CCAGGCGCTTGGATCCCTCCAAGAGGCTCAGCTGTGTTGCGAAGGGGCCCTGGAACTTCATACGCACCAT
CTGATACCCTCACTGAGACAAGTCGTGTTTCAGGGCGATAGACTTCCTTTCCAGTGTAGCGCTAGTTATC
TGGGTAATGACACACGGATCAGGTGGTACCACAACCGAGCACCCGTTGAGGGAGACGAGCAAGCCGGGAT
CCTGCTCGCGGAAAGCCTGATCCACGACTGTACTTTCATCACAAGTGAGCTGACACTGAGTCACATCGGG
GTGTGGGCATCCGGAGAGTGGGAGTGCACCGTCTCTATGGCCCAGGGTAACGCATCCAAGAAGGTGGAGA
TCGTGGTGTTGGAGACAAGTGCTTCATATTGCCCAGCAGAGCGGGTCGCTAACAATCGCGGAGACTTCAG
GTGGCCAAGAACGCTGGCTGGGATAACGGCTTATCAGAGTTGCCTCCAGTACCCGTTCACTTCCGTGCCA
CTGGGAGGCGGCGCCCCAGGAACCAGGGCTAGTCGGAGGTGTGACCGGGCTGGACGGTGGGAACCCGGTG
ATTATAGCCACTGTTTGTACACAAATGACATTACTAGAGTGCTCTATACATTCGTTCTCATGCCTATAAA
TGCCAGCAACGCACTCACCCTCGCTCACCAGCTCCGGGTTTACACCGCGGAGGCTGCTAGTTTTTCCGAC
ATGATGGACGTAGTTTACGTGGCACAGATGATCCAGAAGTTTTTGGGCTACGTGGACCAAATTAAAGAAC
TTGTGGAAGTCATGGTAGACATGGCTTCTAATCTGATGCTGGTTGACGAGCATCTCCTGTGGCTCGCACA
GAGAGAAGATAAGGCCTGTAGCCGGATTGTGGGGGCCCTGGAGCGAATAGGGGGTGCTGCCCTGAGTCCT
CATGCTCAGCACATTTCAGTGAACGCCCGAAATGTGGCACTGGAGGCTTACTTGATCAAACCTCATTCCT
ACGTAGGCCTCACATGCACCGCTTTCCAGAGACGCGAGGGGGGCGTCCCCGGGACCAGGCCCGGCTCTCC
TGGACAGAATCCCCCCCCAGAACCGGAACCACCAGCCGACCAGCAGCTCAGGTTCCGATGTACCACAGGA
AGACCAAACGTGTCACTTAGTTCATTCCACATTAAGAATTCCGTCGCCCTTGCCAGTATTCAGTTGCCCC
CGTCTCTGTTTTCATCACTGCCTGCCGCGCTGGCACCACCCGTCCCCCCTGACTGTACCCTCCAGCTGTT
GGTTTTTCGAAATGGACGCCTGTTCCATAGCCACAGCAACACCTCAAGGCCTGGTGCCGCTGGCCCCGGG
AAGAGACGCGGAGTGGCTACCCCTGTCATATTCGCAGGGACTTCCGGATGTGGTGTCGGGAACTTGACCG
AGCCCGTGGCTGTGAGCCTGCGCCACTGGGCCGAGGGCGCCGAACCTGTGGCAGCGTGGTGGAGTCAAGA
GGGGCCTGGCGAGGCCGGGGGATGGACCAGCGAGGGGTGTCAACTTAGGTCCTCCCAGCCCAACGTGTCT
GCCCTTCACTGCCAGCATCTGGGTAATGTGGCCGTGCTGATGGAGCTGAGCGCATTTCCACGGGAAGTGG
GGGGAGCTGGCGCAGGCCTGCACCCCGTAGTTTATCCTTGTACAGCATTGCTGCTCCTCTGCCTGTTTGC
AACTATTATTACCTATATCCTGAATCACTCCTCTATTAGAGTCAGCCGGAAAGGATGGCACATGCTGCTG
AACTTGTGTTTCCACATTGCTATGACCTCTGCCGTCTTTGCCGGCGGCATCACACTGACAAACTATCAGA
TGGTCTGCCAAGCCGTTGGTATCACTCTGCATTACTCTTCTCTGTCCACGCTGCTTTGGATGGGAGTAAA
AGCTAGAGTGCTCCATAAGGAGCTGACATGGCGGGCTCCACCACCACAGGAGGGAGATCCTGCCTTGCCT
ACTCCCTCCCCAATGTTGCGGTTTTACTTGATCGCGGGAGGAATCCCCCTTATCATATGCGGGATAACTG
CCGCCGTGAATATTCACAACTACCGGGACCATAGTCCATACTGCTGGCTCGTCTGGCGCCCATCCCTGGG
TGCATTCTATATTCCAGTTGCCTTGATTCTGCTTATCACATGGATTTATTTTCTGTGCGCTGGCCTTAGG
CTGAGAGGCCCTCTGGCTCAGAACCCAAAAGCCGGGAATAGCAGGGCAAGCCTCGAAGCAGGCGAGGAAC
TGCGGGGGAGTACCCGCCTGCGCGGGAGTGGTCCCCTGCTGTCTGACAGCGGAAGTCTGTTGGCTACTGG
AAGCGCCCGGGTTGGGACTCCTGGGCCTCCAGAAGACGGAGACTCTCTGTACTCCCCCGGGGTGCAACTT
GGTGCCCTGGTAACAACCCATTTTCTGTATCTGGCCATGTGGGCATGTGGAGCCCTGGCCGTGAGCCAGC
GATGGCTCCCCAGGGTCGTCTGTAGCTGCCTCTACGGGGTCGCCGCTTCAGCCTTGGGCCTGTTCGTCTT
TACCCACCACTGCGCCAGGAGGAGGGACGTGCGCGCCTCCTGGAGGGCATGTTGCCCCCCAGCCTCCCCA
GCAGCGCCACACGCACCTCCGAGGGCACTGCCAGCCGCCGCAGAAGACGGCAGCCCTGTCTTCGGAGAGG
GACCCCCATCCCTGAAAAGCTCCCCCAGTGGTAGCTCCGGGCACCCCCTCGCCCTGGGCCCCTGCAAGCT
CACGAACCTCCAGCTGGCACAAAGTCAGGTCTGTGAAGCAGGCGCAGCAGCCGGAGGGGAGGGAGAGCCC
GAGCCCGCTGGCACCCGGGGGAACCTGGCTCATAGACACCCGAACAATGTGCATCACGGTCGGAGAGCCC
ATAAGAGCAGAGCCAAGGGCCACAGGGCAGGTGAAGCCTGTGGCAAAAATAGACTGAAGGCCTTGCGAGG
AGGGGCCGCTGGAGCCCTCGAATTGCTGTCTTCTGAATCAGGTAGCTTGCACAATTCACCTACGGATTCT
TATCTTGGGTCAAGCCGCAACAGTCCTGGAGCGGGTCTCCAACTTGAAGGGGAACCCATGCTCACACCAT
CCGAGGGAAGCGACACAAGTGCAGCTCCCCTCAGCGAGGCGGGTAGAGCAGGACAACGGCGCTCAGCCTC
CAGAGACAGTCTGAAAGGAGGCGGAGCACTGGAGAAGGAGAGTCATAGACGGAGTTATCCACTTAACGCT
GCGTCTCTGAATGGAGCTCCTAAGGGTGGAAAGTACGACGACGTGACACTGATGGGCGCCGAGGTGGCCT
CCGGCGGGTGCATGAAAACAGGACTCTGGAAGTCCGAGACCACTGTGATCGATACCGGTGGACGCACCCC
ACCCAGCCTGGGTCCCCAAGATGAGTCCTGCACCACCGCCAGCTCCTCCCTGGCCAAGGACACTTCATCG
ACCGGTGAGAACCTGTACTTCCAGCTAAGATTAGATAAAAGTAAAGTGATTAACAGCGCATTAGAGCTGC
TTAATGAGGTCGGAATCGAAGGTTTAACAACCCGTAAACTCGCCCAGAAGCTAGGTGTAGAGCAGCCTAC
ATTGTATTGGCATGTAAAAAATAAGCGGGCTTTGCTCGACGCCTTAGCCATTGAGATGTTAGATAGGCAC
CATACTCACTTTTGCCCTTTAGAAGGGGAAAGCTGGCAAGATTTTTTACGTAATAACGCTAAAAGTTTTA
GATGTGCTTTACTAAGTCATCGCGATGGAGCAAAAGTACATTTAGGTACACGGCCTACAGAAAAACAGTA
TGAAACTCTCGAAAATCAATTAGCCTTTTTATGCCAACAAGGTTTTTCACTAGAGAATGCATTATATGCA
CTCAGCGCTGTGGGGCATTTTACTTTAGGTTGCGTATTGGAAGATCAAGAGCATCAAGTCGCTAAAGAAG
AAAGGGAAACACCTACTACTGATAGTATGCCGCCATTATTACGACAAGCTATCGAATTATTTGATCACCA
AGGTGCAGAGCCAGCCTTCTTATTCGGCCTTGAATTGATCATATGCGGATTAGAAAAACAACTTAAATGT
GAAAGTGGGTCCGCGTACAGCCGCGCGCGTACGAAAAACAATTACGGGTCTACCATCGAGGGCCTGCTCG
ATCTCCCGGACGACGACGCCCCCGAAGAGGCGGGGCTGGCGGCTCCGCGCCTGTCCTTTCTCCCCGCGGG
ACACACGCGCAGACTGTCGACGGCCCCCCCGACCGATGTCAGCCTGGGGGACGAGCTCCACTTAGACGGC
GAGGACGTGGCGATGGCGCATGCCGACGCGCTAGACGATTTCGATCTGGACATGTTGGGGGACGGGGATT
CCCCGGGTCCGGGATTTACCCCCCACGACTCCGCCCCCTACGGCGCTCTGGATATGGCCGACTTCGAGTT
TGAGCAGATGTTTACCGATGCCCTTGGAATTGACGAGTACGGTGGGTAGTCTAGAGGGCCCGTTTAAACC
CGCTGATCAGCCTCGACTGTGCCTTCTAGTTGCCAGCCATCTGTTGTTTGCCCCTCCCCCGTGCCTTCCT
TGACCCTGGAAGGTGCCACTCCCACTGTCCTTTCCTAATAAAATGAGGAAATTGCATCGCATTGTCTGAG
TAGGTGTCATTCTATTCTGGGGGGTGGGGTGGGGCAGGACAGCAAGGGGGAGGATTGGGAAGACAATAGC
AGGCATGCTGGGGATGCGGTGGGCTCTATGGCTTCTGAGGCGGAAAGAACCAGCTGGGGCTCTAGGGGGT
ATCCCC
[124 nt withheld, positions 6517-6640]
C
[91 nt withheld, positions 6642-6732]
A
[49 nt withheld, positions 6734-6782]
CCTTTGACGTTGGAGTCCACGTTCTTT
[37 nt withheld, positions 6810-6846]
ACCCTATCTCGGTCTATTCTTTTGATTTATAAGGGATTTTGCCGATTTCGGCCTATTGGTTAAAAAATGA
GCTGATTTAACAAAAATTTAACGCGAATTAATTCTGTGGAATGTGTGTCAGTTAGGGTGTGGAAAGTCCC
CAGGCTCCCCAGCAGGCAGAAGTATGCAAAGCATGCATCTCAATTAGTCAGCAACCAGGTGTGGAAAGTC
CCCAGGCTCCCCAGCAGGCAGAAGTATGCAAAGCATGCATCTCAATTAGTCAGCAACCATAGTCCCGCCC
CTAACTCCGCCCATCCCGCCCCTAACTCCGCCCAGTTCCGCCCATTCTCCGCCCCATGGCTGACTAATTT
TTTTTATTTATGCAGAGGCCGAGGCCGCCTCTGCCTCTGAGCTATTCCAGAAGTAGTGAGGAGGCTTTTT
TGGAGGCCTAGGCTTTTGCAAAAAGCTCCCGGGAGCTTGTATATCCATTTTCGGATCTGATCAAGAGACA
GGATGAGGATCGTTTCGCATGATTGAACAAGATGGATTGCACGCAGGTTCTCCGGCCGCTTGGGTGGAGA
GGCTATTCGGCTATGACTGGGCACAACAGACAATCGGCTGCTCTGATGCCGCCGTGTTCCGGCTGTCAGC
GCAGGGGCGCCCGGTTCTTTTTGTCAAGACCGACCTGTCCGGTGCCCTGAATGAACTGCAGGACGAGGCA
GCGCGGCTATCGTGGCTGGCCACGACGGGCGTTCCTTGCGCAGCTGTGCTCGACGTTGTCACTGAAGCGG
GAAGGGACTGGCTGCTATTGGGCGAAGTGCCGGGGCAGGATCTCCTGTCATCTCACCTTGCTCCTGCCGA
GAAAGTATCCATCATGGCTGATGCAATGCGGCGGCTGCATACGCTTGATCCGGCTACCTGCCCATTCGAC
CACCAAGCGAAACATCGCATCGAGCGAGCACGTACTCGGATGGAAGCCGGTCTTGTCGATCAGGATGATC
TGGACGAAGAGCATCAGGGGCTCGCGCCAGCCGAACTGTTCGCCAGGCTCAAGGCGCGCATGCCCGACGG
CGAGGATCTCGTCGTGACCCATGGCGATGCCTGCTTGCCGAATATCATGGTGGAAAATGGCCGCTTTTCT
GGATTCATCGACTGTGGCCGGCTGGGTGTGGCGGACCGCTATCAGGACATAGCGTTGGCTACCCGTGATA
TTGCTGAAGAGCTTGGCGGCGAATGGGCTGACCGCTTCCTCGTGCTTTACGGTATCGCCGCTCCCGATTC
GCAGCGCATCGCCTTCTATCGCCTTCTTGACGAGTTCTTCTGAGCGGGACTCTGGGGTTCGAAATGACCG
ACCAAGCGACGCCCAACCTGCCATCACGAGATTTCGATTCCACCGCCGCCTTCTATGAAAGGTTGGGCTT
CGGAATCGTTTTCCGGGACGCCGGCTGGATGATCCTCCAGCGCGGGGATCTCATGCTGGAGTTCTTCGCC
CACCCCAACTTGTTTATTGCAGCTTATAATGGTTACAAATAAAGCAATAGCATCACAAATTTCACAAATA
AAGCATTTTTTTCACTGCATTCTAGTTGTGGTTTGTCCAAACTCATCAATGTATCTTATCATGTCTGTAT
ACCGTCGACCTCTAGCTAGAGCTTGGCGTAATCATGGTCATAGCTGTTTCCTGTGTGAAATTGTTATCCG
CTCACAATTCCACACAACATACGAGCCGGAAGCATAAAGTGTAAAGCCTGGGGTGCCTAATGAGTGAGCT
AACTCACATTAATTGCGTTGCGCTCACTGCCCGCTTTCCAGTCGGGAAACCTGTCGTGCCAGCTGCATTA
ATGAATCGGCCAACGCGCGGGGAGAGGCGGTTTGCGTATTGGGCGCTCTTCCGCTTCCTCGCTCACTGAC
TCGCTGCGCTCGGTCGTTCGGCTGCGGCGAGCGGTATCAGCTCACTCAAAGGCGGTAATACGGTTATCCA
CAGAATCAGGGGATAACGCAGGAAAGAACATGTGAGCAAAAGGCCAGCAAAAGGCCAGGAACCGTAAAAA
GGCCGCGTTGCTGGCGTTTTTCCATAGGCTCCGCCCCCCTGACGAGCATCACAAAAATCGACGCTCAAGT
CAGAGGTGGCGAAACCCGACAGGACTATAAAGATACCAGGCGTTTCCCCCTGGAAGCTCCCTCGTGCGCT
CTCCTGTTCCGACCCTGCCGCTTACCGGATACCTGTCCGCCTTTCTCCCTTCGGGAAGCGTGGCGCTTTC
TCATAGCTCACGCTGTAGGTATCTCAGTTCGGTGTAGGTCGTTCGCTCCAAGCTGGGCTGTGTGCACGAA
CCCCCCGTTCAGCCCGACCGCTGCGCCTTATCCGGTAACTATCGTCTTGAGTCCAACCCGGTAAGACACG
ACTTATCGCCACTGGCAGCAGCCACTGGTAACAGGATTAGCAGAGCGAGGTATGTAGGCGGTGCTACAGA
GTTCTTGAAGTGGTGGCCTAACTACGGCTACACTAGAAGAACAGTATTTGGTATCTGCGCTCTGCTGAAG
CCAGTTACCTTCGGAAAAAGAGTTGGTAGCTCTTGATCCGGCAAACAAACCACCGCTGGTAGCGGTGGTT
TTTTTGTTTGCAAGCAGCAGATTACGCGCAGAAAAAAAGGATCTCAAGAAGATCCTTTGATCTTTTCTAC
GGGGTCTGACGCTCAGTGGAACGAAAACTCACGTTAAGGGATTTTGGTCATGAGATTATCAAAAAGGATC
TTCACCTAGATCCTTTTAAATTAAAAATGAAGTTTTAAATCAATCTAAAGTATATATGAGTAAACTTGGT
CTGACAGTTACCAATGCTTAATCAGTGAGGCACCTATCTCAGCGATCTGTCTATTTCGTTCATCCATAGT
TGCCTGACTCCCCGTCGTGTAGATAACTACGATACGGGAGGGCTTACCATCTGGCCCCAGTGCTGCAATG
ATACCGCGAGACCCACGCTCACCGGCTCCAGATTTATCAGCAATAAACCAGCCAGCCGGAAGGGCCGAGC
GCAGAAGTGGTCCTGCAACTTTATCCGCCTCCATCCAGTCTATTAATTGTTGCCGGGAAGCTAGAGTAAG
TAGTTCGCCAGTTAATAGTTTGCGCAACGTTGTTGCCATTGCTACAGGCATCGTGGTGTCACGCTCGTCG
TTTGGTATGGCTTCATTCAGCTCCGGTTCCCAACGATCAAGGCGAGTTACATGATCCCCCATGTTGTGCA
AAAAAGCGGTTAGCTCCTTCGGTCCTCCGATCGTTGTCAGAAGTAAGTTGGCCGCAGTGTTATCACTCAT
GGTTATGGCAGCACTGCATAATTCTCTTACTGTCATGCCATCCGTAAGATGCTTTTCTGTGACTGGTGAG
TACTCAACCAAGTCATTCTGAGAATAGTGTATGCGGCGACCGAGTTGCTCTTGCCCGGCGTCAATACGGG
ATAATACCGCGCCACATAGCAGAACTTTAAAAGTGCTCATCATTGGAAAACGTTCTTCGGGGCGAAAACT
CTCAAGGATCTTACCGCTGTTGAGATCCAGTTCGATGTAACCCACTCGTGCACCCAACTGATCTTCAGCA
TCTTTTACTTTCACCAGCGTTTCTGGGTGAGCAAAAACAGGAAGGCAAAATGCCGCAAAAAAGGGAATAA
GGGCGACACGGAAATGTTGAATACTCATACTCTTCCTTTTTCAATATTATTGAAGCATTTATCAGGGTTA
TTGTCTCATGAGCGGATACATATTTGAATGTATTTAGAAAAATAAACAAATAGGGGTTCCGCGCACATTT
CCCCGAAAAGTGCCACCTGACGT
