>Addgene plasmid #66312 | GPR124-Tango | depositor partial sequence | sequence record 113237 | empty Tango
GACGGATCGGGAGATCTCCCGATCCCCTATGGTGCACTCTCAGTACAATCTGCTCTGATGCCGCATAGTT
AAGCCAGTATCTGCTCCCTGCTTGTGTGTTGGAGGTCGCTGAGTAGTGCGCGAGCAAAATTTAAGCTACA
ACAAGGCAAGGCTTGACCGACAATTGCATGAAGAATCTGCTTAGGGTTAGGCGTTTTGCGCTGCTTCGCG
ATGTACGGGCCAGATATACGCGTTGACATTGATTATTGACTAGTTATTAATAGTAATCAATTACGGGGTC
ATTAGTTCATAGCCCATATATGGAGTTCCGCGTTACATAACTTACGGTAAATGGCCCGCCTGGCTGACCG
CCCAACGACCCCCGCCCATTGACGTCAATAATGACGTATGTTCCCATAGTAACGCCAATAGGGACTTTCC
ATTGACGTCAATGGGTGGAGTATTTACGGTAAACTGCCCACTTGGCAGTACATCAAGTGTATCATATGCC
AAGTACGCCCCCTATTGACGTCAATGACGGTAAATGGCCCGCCTGGCATTATGCCCAGTACATGACCTTA
TGGGACTTTCCTACTTGGCAGTACATCTACGTATTAGTCATCGCTATTACCATGGTGATGCGGTTTTGGC
AGTACATCAATGGGCGTGGATAGCGGTTTGACTCACGGGGATTTCCAAGTCTCCACCCCATTGACGTCAA
TGGGAGTTTGTTTTGGCACCAAAATCAACGGGACTTTCCAAAATGTCGTAACAACTCCGCCCCATTGACG
CAAATGGGCGGTAGGCGTGTACGGTGGGAGGTCTATATAAGCAGAGCTCTCTGGCTAACTAGAGAACCCA
CTGCTTACTGGCTTATCGAAATTAATACGACTCACTATAGGGAGACCCAAGCTGGCTAGCGTTTAAACTT
AAGCTTGGTACCGAGCTCGGATCCACTAGTCCAGTGTGGTGGAATTCTGCAGATATCCAGCACAGTGGCG
GCCGCGCCACCATGAAGACGATCATCGCCCTGAGCTACATCTTCTGCCTGGTATTCGCCGACTACAAGGA
CGATGATGACGCCAGCATCGATACCGGTGGACGCACCCCACCCAGCCTGGGTCCCCAAGATGAGTCCTGC
ACCACCGCCAGCTCCTCCCTGGCCAAGGACACTTCATCGACCGGTGAGAACCTGTACTTCCAGCTAAGAT
TAGATAAAAGTAAAGTGATTAACAGCGCATTAGAGCTGCTTAATGAGGTCGGAATCGAAGGTTTAACAAC
CCGTAAACTCGCCCAGAAGCTAGGTGTAGAGCAGCCTACATTGTATTGGCATGTAAAAAATAAGCGGGCT
TTGCTCGACGCCTTAGCCATTGAGATGTTAGATAGGCACCATACTCACTTTTGCCCTTTAGAAGGGGAAA
GCTGGCAAGATTTTTTACGTAATAACGCTAAAAGTTTTAGATGTGCTTTACTAAGTCATCGCGATGGAGC
AAAAGTACATTTAGGTACACGGCCTACAGAAAAACAGTATGAAACTCTCGAAAATCAATTAGCCTTTTTA
TGCCAACAAGGTTTTTCACTAGAGAATGCATTATATGCACTCAGCGCTGTGGGGCATTTTACTTTAGGTT
GCGTATTGGAAGATCAAGAGCATCAAGTCGCTAAAGAAGAAAGGGAAACACCTACTACTGATAGTATGCC
GCCATTATTACGACAAGCTATCGAATTATTTGATCACCAAGGTGCAGAGCCAGCCTTCTTATTCGGCCTT
GAATTGATCATATGCGGATTAGAAAAACAACTTAAATGTGAAAGTGGGTCCGCGTACAGCCGCGCGCGTA
CGAAAAACAATTACGGGTCTACCATCGAGGGCCTGCTCGATCTCCCGGACGACGACGCCCCCGAAGAGGC
GGGGCTGGCGGCTCCGCGCCTGTCCTTTCTCCCCGCGGGACACACGCGCAGACTGTCGACGGCCCCCCCG
ACCGATGTCAGCCTGGGGGACGAGCTCCACTTAGACGGCGAGGACGTGGCGATGGCGCATGCCGACGCGC
TAGACGATTTCGATCTGGACATGTTGGGGGACGGGGATTCCCCGGGTCCGGGATTTACCCCCCACGACTC
CGCCCCCTACGGCGCTCTGGATATGGCCGACTTCGAGTTTGAGCAGATGTTTACCGATGCCCTTGGAATT
GACGAGTACGGTGGGTAGCTCGAGTCTAGAGGGCCCGTTTAAACCCGCTGATCAGCCTCGACTGTGCCTT
CTAGTTGCCAGCCATCTGTTGTTTGCCCCTCCCCCGTGCCTTCCTTGACCCTGGAAGGTGCCACTCCCAC
TGTCCTTTCCTAATAAAATGAGGAAATTGCATCGCATTGTCTGAGTAGGTGTCATTCTATTCTGGGGGGT
GGGGTGGGGCAGGACAGCAAGGGGGAGGATTGGGAAGACAATAGCAGGCATGCTGGGGATGCGGTGGGCT
CTATGGCTTCTGAGGCGGAAAGAACCAGCTGGGGCTCTAGGGGGTATCCCC
[124 nt withheld, positions 2502-2625]
C
[91 nt withheld, positions 2627-2717]
A
[49 nt withheld, positions 2719-2767]
CCTTTGACGTTGGAGTCCACGTTCTTT
[37 nt withheld, positions 2795-2831]
ACCCTATCTCGGTCTATTCTTTTGATTTATAAGGGATTTTGCCGATTTCGGCCTATTGGTTAAAAAATGA
GCTGATTTAACAAAAATTTAACGCGAATTAATTCTGTGGAATGTGTGTCAGTTAGGGTGTGGAAAGTCCC
CAGGCTCCCCAGCAGGCAGAAGTATGCAAAGCATGCATCTCAATTAGTCAGCAACCAGGTGTGGAAAGTC
CCCAGGCTCCCCAGCAGGCAGAAGTATGCAAAGCATGCATCTCAATTAGTCAGCAACCATAGTCCCGCCC
CTAACTCCGCCCATCCCGCCCCTAACTCCGCCCAGTTCCGCCCATTCTCCGCCCCATGGCTGACTAATTT
TTTTTATTTATGCAGAGGCCGAGGCCGCCTCTGCCTCTGAGCTATTCCAGAAGTAGTGAGGAGGCTTTTT
TGGAGGCCTAGGCTTTTGCAAAAAGCTCCCGGGAGCTTGTATATCCATTTTCGGATCTGATCAAGAGACA
GGATGAGGATCGTTTCGCATGATTGAACAAGATGGATTGCACGCAGGTTCTCCGGCCGCTTGGGTGGAGA
GGCTATTCGGCTATGACTGGGCACAACAGACAATCGGCTGCTCTGATGCCGCCGTGTTCCGGCTGTCAGC
GCAGGGGCGCCCGGTTCTTTTTGTCAAGACCGACCTGTCCGGTGCCCTGAATGAACTGCAGGACGAGGCA
GCGCGGCTATCGTGGCTGGCCACGACGGGCGTTCCTTGCGCAGCTGTGCTCGACGTTGTCACTGAAGCGG
GAAGGGACTGGCTGCTATTGGGCGAAGTGCCGGGGCAGGATCTCCTGTCATCTCACCTTGCTCCTGCCGA
GAAAGTATCCATCATGGCTGATGCAATGCGGCGGCTGCATACGCTTGATCCGGCTACCTGCCCATTCGAC
CACCAAGCGAAACATCGCATCGAGCGAGCACGTACTCGGATGGAAGCCGGTCTTGTCGATCAGGATGATC
TGGACGAAGAGCATCAGGGGCTCGCGCCAGCCGAACTGTTCGCCAGGCTCAAGGCGCGCATGCCCGACGG
CGAGGATCTCGTCGTGACCCATGGCGATGCCTGCTTGCCGAATATCATGGTGGAAAATGGCCGCTTTTCT
GGATTCATCGACTGTGGCCGGCTGGGTGTGGCGGACCGCTATCAGGACATAGCGTTGGCTACCCGTGATA
TTGCTGAAGAGCTTGGCGGCGAATGGGCTGACCGCTTCCTCGTGCTTTACGGTATCGCCGCTCCCGATTC
GCAGCGCATCGCCTTCTATCGCCTTCTTGACGAGTTCTTCTGAGCGGGACTCTGGGGTTCGAAATGACCG
ACCAAGCGACGCCCAACCTGCCATCACGAGATTTCGATTCCACCGCCGCCTTCTATGAAAGGTTGGGCTT
CGGAATCGTTTTCCGGGACGCCGGCTGGATGATCCTCCAGCGCGGGGATCTCATGCTGGAGTTCTTCGCC
CACCCCAACTTGTTTATTGCAGCTTATAATGGTTACAAATAAAGCAATAGCATCACAAATTTCACAAATA
AAGCATTTTTTTCACTGCATTCTAGTTGTGGTTTGTCCAAACTCATCAATGTATCTTATCATGTCTGTAT
ACCGTCGACCTCTAGCTAGAGCTTGGCGTAATCATGGTCATAGCTGTTTCCTGTGTGAAATTGTTATCCG
CTCACAATTCCACACAACATACGAGCCGGAAGCATAAAGTGTAAAGCCTGGGGTGCCTAATGAGTGAGCT
AACTCACATTAATTGCGTTGCGCTCACTGCCCGCTTTCCAGTCGGGAAACCTGTCGTGCCAGCTGCATTA
ATGAATCGGCCAACGCGCGGGGAGAGGCGGTTTGCGTATTGGGCGCTCTTCCGCTTCCTCGCTCACTGAC
TCGCTGCGCTCGGTCGTTCGGCTGCGGCGAGCGGTATCAGCTCACTCAAAGGCGGTAATACGGTTATCCA
CAGAATCAGGGGATAACGCAGGAAAGAACATGTGAGCAAAAGGCCAGCAAAAGGCCAGGAACCGTAAAAA
GGCCGCGTTGCTGGCGTTTTTCCATAGGCTCCGCCCCCCTGACGAGCATCACAAAAATCGACGCTCAAGT
CAGAGGTGGCGAAACCCGACAGGACTATAAAGATACCAGGCGTTTCCCCCTGGAAGCTCCCTCGTGCGCT
CTCCTGTTCCGACCCTGCCGCTTACCGGATACCTGTCCGCCTTTCTCCCTTCGGGAAGCGTGGCGCTTTC
TCATAGCTCACGCTGTAGGTATCTCAGTTCGGTGTAGGTCGTTCGCTCCAAGCTGGGCTGTGTGCACGAA
CCCCCCGTTCAGCCCGACCGCTGCGCCTTATCCGGTAACTATCGTCTTGAGTCCAACCCGGTAAGACACG
ACTTATCGCCACTGGCAGCAGCCACTGGTAACAGGATTAGCAGAGCGAGGTATGTAGGCGGTGCTACAGA
GTTCTTGAAGTGGTGGCCTAACTACGGCTACACTAGAAGAACAGTATTTGGTATCTGCGCTCTGCTGAAG
CCAGTTACCTTCGGAAAAAGAGTTGGTAGCTCTTGATCCGGCAAACAAACCACCGCTGGTAGCGGTTTTT
TTGTTTGCAAGCAGCAGATTACGCGCAGAAAAAAAGGATCTCAAGAAGATCCTTTGATCTTTTCTACGGG
GTCTGACGCTCAGTGGAACGAAAACTCACGTTAAGGGATTTTGGTCATGAGATTATCAAAAAGGATCTTC
ACCTAGATCCTTTTAAATTAAAAATGAAGTTTTAAATCAATCTAAAGTATATATGAGTAAACTTGGTCTG
ACAGTTACCAATGCTTAATCAGTGAGGCACCTATCTCAGCGATCTGTCTATTTCGTTCATCCATAGTTGC
CTGACTCCCCGTCGTGTAGATAACTACGATACGGGAGGGCTTACCATCTGGCCCCAGTGCTGCAATGATA
CCGCGAGACCCACGCTCACCGGCTCCAGATTTATCAGCAATAAACCAGCCAGCCGGAAGGGCCGAGCGCA
GAAGTGGTCCTGCAACTTTATCCGCCTCCATCCAGTCTATTAATTGTTGCCGGGAAGCTAGAGTAAGTAG
TTCGCCAGTTAATAGTTTGCGCAACGTTGTTGCCATTGCTACAGGCATCGTGGTGTCACGCTCGTCGTTT
GGTATGGCTTCATTCAGCTCCGGTTCCCAACGATCAAGGCGAGTTACATGATCCCCCATGTTGTGCAAAA
AAGCGGTTAGCTCCTTCGGTCCTCCGATCGTTGTCAGAAGTAAGTTGGCCGCAGTGTTATCACTCATGGT
TATGGCAGCACTGCATAATTCTCTTACTGTCATGCCATCCGTAAGATGCTTTTCTGTGACTGGTGAGTAC
TCAACCAAGTCATTCTGAGAATAGTGTATGCGGCGACCGAGTTGCTCTTGCCCGGCGTCAATACGGGATA
ATACCGCGCCACATAGCAGAACTTTAAAAGTGCTCATCATTGGAAAACGTTCTTCGGGGCGAAAACTCTC
AAGGATCTTACCGCTGTTGAGATCCAGTTCGATGTAACCCACTCGTGCACCCAACTGATCTTCAGCATCT
TTTACTTTCACCAGCGTTTCTGGGTGAGCAAAAACAGGAAGGCAAAATGCCGCAAAAAAGGGAATAAGGG
CGACACGGAAATGTTGAATACTCATACTCTTCCTTTTTCAATATTATTGAAGCATTTATCAGGGTTATTG
TCTCATGAGCGGATACATATTTGAATGTATTTAGAAAAATAAACAAATAGGGGTTCCGCGCACATTTCCC
CGAAAAGTGCCACCTGACGTC
