>Addgene plasmid #66312 | GPR124-Tango | depositor partial sequence | sequence record 113238 | GPR124
ATGGGTGCCGGTGGTAGACGGATGCGGGGCGCCCCGGCACGCCTGCTGCTCCCCCTGCTGCCTTGGCTGT
TGCTGCTCCTCGCGCCGGAAGCCAGGGGGGCCCCGGGATGCCCTCTCTCAATAAGGTCCTGCAAATGCAG
CGGTGAAAGACCTAAAGGCCTGAGCGGCGGTGTGCCTGGGCCCGCTCGCCGCCGGGTTGTGTGCAGCGGT
GGCGATCTGCCTGAGCCCCCTGAGCCCGGACTGTTGCCTAACGGAACAGTGACTCTGCTGCTGTCTAACA
ATAAAATCACCGGGCTCCGGAACGGGTCATTCCTGGGACTTTCCCTCCTCGAAAAACTTGACCTGAGAAA
TAATATTATCAGCACGGTACAGCCTGGTGCCTTTCTGGGTCTTGGAGAGCTTAAGCGACTCGACCTTAGC
AACAATAGAATCGGATGTCTCACCTCAGAAACTTTTCAAGGACTGCCTAGACTGCTCAGACTGAATATCT
CAGGAAACATCTTCAGCTCCCTCCAGCCCGGCGTGTTCGACGAGCTCCCTGCCTTGAAAGTAGTTGATCT
GGGCACTGAATTCCTCACATGTGATTGTCACCTGCGATGGCTCCTGCCATGGGCCCAGAATCGAAGTTTG
CAGCTGAGTGAGCATACTCTGTGCGCTTACCCGAGCGCCCTTCATGCCCAGGCGCTTGGATCCCTCCAAG
AGGCTCAGCTGTGTTGCGAAGGGGCCCTGGAACTTCATACGCACCATCTGATACCCTCACTGAGACAAGT
CGTGTTTCAGGGCGATAGACTTCCTTTCCAGTGTAGCGCTAGTTATCTGGGTAATGACACACGGATCAGG
TGGTACCACAACCGAGCACCCGTTGAGGGAGACGAGCAAGCCGGGATCCTGCTCGCGGAAAGCCTGATCC
ACGACTGTACTTTCATCACAAGTGAGCTGACACTGAGTCACATCGGGGTGTGGGCATCCGGAGAGTGGGA
GTGCACCGTCTCTATGGCCCAGGGTAACGCATCCAAGAAGGTGGAGATCGTGGTGTTGGAGACAAGTGCT
TCATATTGCCCAGCAGAGCGGGTCGCTAACAATCGCGGAGACTTCAGGTGGCCAAGAACGCTGGCTGGGA
TAACGGCTTATCAGAGTTGCCTCCAGTACCCGTTCACTTCCGTGCCACTGGGAGGCGGCGCCCCAGGAAC
CAGGGCTAGTCGGAGGTGTGACCGGGCTGGACGGTGGGAACCCGGTGATTATAGCCACTGTTTGTACACA
AATGACATTACTAGAGTGCTCTATACATTCGTTCTCATGCCTATAAATGCCAGCAACGCACTCACCCTCG
CTCACCAGCTCCGGGTTTACACCGCGGAGGCTGCTAGTTTTTCCGACATGATGGACGTAGTTTACGTGGC
ACAGATGATCCAGAAGTTTTTGGGCTACGTGGACCAAATTAAAGAACTTGTGGAAGTCATGGTAGACATG
GCTTCTAATCTGATGCTGGTTGACGAGCATCTCCTGTGGCTCGCACAGAGAGAAGATAAGGCCTGTAGCC
GGATTGTGGGGGCCCTGGAGCGAATAGGGGGTGCTGCCCTGAGTCCTCATGCTCAGCACATTTCAGTGAA
CGCCCGAAATGTGGCACTGGAGGCTTACTTGATCAAACCTCATTCCTACGTAGGCCTCACATGCACCGCT
TTCCAGAGACGCGAGGGGGGCGTCCCCGGGACCAGGCCCGGCTCTCCTGGACAGAATCCCCCCCCAGAAC
CGGAACCACCAGCCGACCAGCAGCTCAGGTTCCGATGTACCACAGGAAGACCAAACGTGTCACTTAGTTC
ATTCCACATTAAGAATTCCGTCGCCCTTGCCAGTATTCAGTTGCCCCCGTCTCTGTTTTCATCACTGCCT
GCCGCGCTGGCACCACCCGTCCCCCCTGACTGTACCCTCCAGCTGTTGGTTTTTCGAAATGGACGCCTGT
TCCATAGCCACAGCAACACCTCAAGGCCTGGTGCCGCTGGCCCCGGGAAGAGACGCGGAGTGGCTACCCC
TGTCATATTCGCAGGGACTTCCGGATGTGGTGTCGGGAACTTGACCGAGCCCGTGGCTGTGAGCCTGCGC
CACTGGGCCGAGGGCGCCGAACCTGTGGCAGCGTGGTGGAGTCAAGAGGGGCCTGGCGAGGCCGGGGGAT
GGACCAGCGAGGGGTGTCAACTTAGGTCCTCCCAGCCCAACGTGTCTGCCCTTCACTGCCAGCATCTGGG
TAATGTGGCCGTGCTGATGGAGCTGAGCGCATTTCCACGGGAAGTGGGGGGAGCTGGCGCAGGCCTGCAC
CCCGTAGTTTATCCTTGTACAGCATTGCTGCTCCTCTGCCTGTTTGCAACTATTATTACCTATATCCTGA
ATCACTCCTCTATTAGAGTCAGCCGGAAAGGATGGCACATGCTGCTGAACTTGTGTTTCCACATTGCTAT
GACCTCTGCCGTCTTTGCCGGCGGCATCACACTGACAAACTATCAGATGGTCTGCCAAGCCGTTGGTATC
ACTCTGCATTACTCTTCTCTGTCCACGCTGCTTTGGATGGGAGTAAAAGCTAGAGTGCTCCATAAGGAGC
TGACATGGCGGGCTCCACCACCACAGGAGGGAGATCCTGCCTTGCCTACTCCCTCCCCAATGTTGCGGTT
TTACTTGATCGCGGGAGGAATCCCCCTTATCATATGCGGGATAACTGCCGCCGTGAATATTCACAACTAC
CGGGACCATAGTCCATACTGCTGGCTCGTCTGGCGCCCATCCCTGGGTGCATTCTATATTCCAGTTGCCT
TGATTCTGCTTATCACATGGATTTATTTTCTGTGCGCTGGCCTTAGGCTGAGAGGCCCTCTGGCTCAGAA
CCCAAAAGCCGGGAATAGCAGGGCAAGCCTCGAAGCAGGCGAGGAACTGCGGGGGAGTACCCGCCTGCGC
GGGAGTGGTCCCCTGCTGTCTGACAGCGGAAGTCTGTTGGCTACTGGAAGCGCCCGGGTTGGGACTCCTG
GGCCTCCAGAAGACGGAGACTCTCTGTACTCCCCCGGGGTGCAACTTGGTGCCCTGGTAACAACCCATTT
TCTGTATCTGGCCATGTGGGCATGTGGAGCCCTGGCCGTGAGCCAGCGATGGCTCCCCAGGGTCGTCTGT
AGCTGCCTCTACGGGGTCGCCGCTTCAGCCTTGGGCCTGTTCGTCTTTACCCACCACTGCGCCAGGAGGA
GGGACGTGCGCGCCTCCTGGAGGGCATGTTGCCCCCCAGCCTCCCCAGCAGCGCCACACGCACCTCCGAG
GGCACTGCCAGCCGCCGCAGAAGACGGCAGCCCTGTCTTCGGAGAGGGACCCCCATCCCTGAAAAGCTCC
CCCAGTGGTAGCTCCGGGCACCCCCTCGCCCTGGGCCCCTGCAAGCTCACGAACCTCCAGCTGGCACAAA
GTCAGGTCTGTGAAGCAGGCGCAGCAGCCGGAGGGGAGGGAGAGCCCGAGCCCGCTGGCACCCGGGGGAA
CCTGGCTCATAGACACCCGAACAATGTGCATCACGGTCGGAGAGCCCATAAGAGCAGAGCCAAGGGCCAC
AGGGCAGGTGAAGCCTGTGGCAAAAATAGACTGAAGGCCTTGCGAGGAGGGGCCGCTGGAGCCCTCGAAT
TGCTGTCTTCTGAATCAGGTAGCTTGCACAATTCACCTACGGATTCTTATCTTGGGTCAAGCCGCAACAG
TCCTGGAGCGGGTCTCCAACTTGAAGGGGAACCCATGCTCACACCATCCGAGGGAAGCGACACAAGTGCA
GCTCCCCTCAGCGAGGCGGGTAGAGCAGGACAACGGCGCTCAGCCTCCAGAGACAGTCTGAAAGGAGGCG
GAGCACTGGAGAAGGAGAGTCATAGACGGAGTTATCCACTTAACGCTGCGTCTCTGAATGGAGCTCCTAA
GGGTGGAAAGTACGACGACGTGACACTGATGGGCGCCGAGGTGGCCTCCGGCGGGTGCATGAAAACAGGA
CTCTGGAAGTCCGAGACCACTGTG
