>Addgene plasmid #66312 | GPR124-Tango | addgene partial sequence | sequence record 118155 | CMV-F 5'-CGCAAATGGGCGGTAGGCGTG-3'
TTAATACGACTCACTATAGGGAGACCCAAGCTGGCTAGCGTTTAAACTTAAGCTTGGTACCGAGCTCGGA
TCCACTAGTCCAGTGTGGTGGAATTCTGCAGATATCCAGCACAGTGGCGGCCGCGCCACCATGAAGACGA
TCATCGCCCTGAGCTACATCTTCTGCCTGGTATTCGCCGACTACAAGGACGATGATGACGCCAGCATCGA
TATGGGTGCCGGTGGTAGACGGATGCGGGGCGCCCCGGCACGCCTGCTGCTCCCCCTGCTGCCTTGGCTG
TTGCTGCTCCTCGCGCCGGAAGCCAGGGGGGCCCCGGGATGCCCTCTCTCAATAAGGTCCTGCAAATGCA
GCGGTGAAAGACCTAAAGGCCTGAGCGGCGGTGTGCCTGGGCCCGCTCGCCGCCGGGTTGTGTGCAGCGG
TGGCGATCTGCCTGAGCCCCCTGAGCCCGGACTGTTGCCTAACGGAACAGTGACTCTGCTGCTGTCTAAC
AATAAAATCACCGGGCTCCGGAACGGGTCATTCCTGGGACTTTCCCTCCTCGAAAAACTTGACCTGAGAA
ATAATATTATCAGCACGGTACAGCCTGGTGCCTTTCTGGGTCTTGGAGAGCTTAAGCGACTCGACCTTAG
CAACAATAGAATCGGATGTCTCACCTCAGAAACTTTTCAAGGACTGCCTAGACTGCTCAGACTGAATATC
TCAGGAAACATCTTCAGCTCCCTCCAGCCCGGCGTGTTCGACGAGCTCCCTGCCTTGAAAGTAGTTGATC
TGGGCACTGAATTCCTCACATGTGATTGTCACCTGCGATGGCTCCTGCCATGGGCCCAGAATCGAAGTTT
GCAGCTGAGTGAGCATACTCTGTGCGCTTACCCGAGCGCCCTTCATGCCCAGGCGCTTGGATCCCTCCAA
GAGGCTCAGCTGTGTTGCGA
