>Addgene plasmid #66312 | GPR124-Tango | addgene partial sequence | sequence record 118157 | Tet-R 5'-GGCGAGTTTACGGGTTGTTA-3'
CTCTAATGCGCTGTTAATCACTTTACTTTTATCTAATCTTAGCTGGAAGTACAGGTTCTCACCGGTCGAT
GAAGTGTCCTTGGCCAGGGAGGAGCTGGCGGTGGTGCAGGACTCATCTTGGGGACCCAGGCTGGGTGGGG
TGCGTCCACCGGTATCGATCACAGTGGTCTCGGACTTCCAGAGTCCTGTTTTCATGCACCCGCCGGAGGC
CACCTCGGCGCCCATCAGTGTCACGTCGTCGTACTTTCCACCCTTAGGAGCTCCATTCAGAGACGCAGCG
TTAAGTGGATAACTCCGTCTATGACTCTCCTTCTCCAGTGCTCCGCCTCCTTTCAGACTGTCTCTGGAGG
CTGAGCGCCGTTGTCCTGCTCTACCCGCCTCGCTGAGGGGAGCTGCACTTGTGTCGCTTCCCTCGGATGG
TGTGAGCATGGGTTCCCCTTCAAGTTGGAGACCCGCTCCAGGACTGTTGCGGCTTGACCCAAGATAAGAA
TCCGTAGGTGAATTGTGCAAGCTACCTGATTCAGAAGACAGCAATTCGAGGGCTCCAGCGGCCCCTCCTC
GCAAGGCCTTCAGTCTATTTTTGCCACAGGCTTCACCTGCCCTGTGGCCCTTGGCTCTGCTCTTATGGGC
TCTCCGACCGTGATGCACATTGTTCGGGTGTCTATGAGCCAGGTTCCCCCGGGTGCCAGCGGGCTCGGGC
TCTCCCTCCCCTCCGGCTGCTGCGCCTGCTTCACAGACCTGACTTTGTGCCAGCTGGAGGTTCGTGAGCT
TGCAGGGGCCCAGGGCGAGGGGGTGCCCGGAGCTACCACTGGGGGAGCTTTTCAGGGATGGGGGTCCCTC
TCCGAAGACAGGGCTGCCGTCTTCTGCGGCGGCTGGCAGTGCCCTCGGAGGTGCGTGTGGCGCTGCTGGG
GAGGCTGGGGGGCAACATGCCCTCCAGGAGGCGCGCACGTCCCTCCTCCTGGCGCAGTGGTGGGTAAAGA
CGAACAGGCCCAAGGCTGAAA
